>Addgene plasmid #221048 | pPOTv7-blast-3HA | addgene full sequence | sequence record 441439 | Addgene NGS Result
ACTCTGCATTGCAGTCTCCGCTCTTATTTAGTTTTGCTTTACGTAAGGTCTCGTTGCTGCCATAAAATAA
GCTCTAGTGGAATTCATGCCTTTGTCTCAAGAAGAATCCACCCTCATTGAAAGAGCAACGGCTACAATCA
ACAGCATCCCCATCTCTGAAGACTACAGCGTCGCCAGCGCAGCTCTCTCTAGCGACGGCCGCATCTTCAC
TGGTGTCAATGTATATCATTTTACTGGGGGACCTTGTGCAGAACTCGTGGTGCTGGGCACTGCTGCTGCT
GCGGCAGCTGGCAACCTGACTTGTATCGTCGCGATCGGAAATGAGAACAGGGGCATCTTGAGCCCCTGCG
GACGGTGCCGACAGGTGCTTCTCGACCTGCATCCTGGGATCAAAGCCATAGTGAAGGACAGTGATGGACA
GCCGACGGCAGTTGGGATTCGTGAATTGCTGCCCTCTGGTTATGTGTGGGAGGGCTAACCATGGTGCCCA
TTTAGTTGGCCTTTCCCTTGTCTCGTGTCTTTTCCGTGGAAAGGTTCCCGGAGTAATCTGATGGCACAGC
AGGGAGGTGCGCCTGCAGGTTGGTTAGGAAGGGGGGATGATGTAAAAGAAGAAAATGGGGGGATTCGAGC
CCCACGCGTTGCTCAAGCTGTGTAGCGCAGGCGTTTCCTTACATATTTCTCTAACAGGCACGGAAGCCTA
ACAAATACACTTGGCTTATTTTTTTGCCCCCTCATGTCTTGTACAAATATTTGCGATAGCTTAGCTATCA
GCCACATTAATCAAACAAGTATACCAACAAGCCCGAAAACAGAAACTCAACTGCAACGGGTACCTATGGG
TTCTGGTAGTGGTTCCGGTTCCGGTTCTAAGCTTTATCCCTATGACGTTCCTGACTACGCTGGGTCGTAC
CCTTATGATGTGCCGGATTACGCCGGAAGCTACCCATACGATGTACCGGACTACGCAGGATCCGGATCAG
GATCTGGATCAGGATCGGGTAGTTAAGAGCTCCGCTGCGCTTAAATGTCTTTCATTATAATCAATGTATA
ACCTTTATGTAGTATTTCAATCTATGCCGCTGTGTACGTGCACTGCGGTGCCTATCCTTCGGCATTAGAG
AGTCACTGTTTGTGTAGATCGTAGCTGCATGTCTGACATCTGGTTCATTAGTGCCGTTTTGAGTCTGCAC
TGTTGTGCAACTTGATATTCATCACTGCACACCAACCGTGTGTTTCCTCCTTTGGGTGCACCCTTTAATC
CTTGTCTTCTCCTTTTTTGTCTCTTTCCCCCTCGAAAAGGTGTCAAACTACTGCCGCATAAACTACGGTT
ATCCCAAATTTAAGAGAAAGCAATAAAGCATCAGCTAGCATGCCTTTGTCTCAAGAAGAATCCACCCTCA
TTGAAAGAGCAACGGCTACAATCAACAGCATCCCCATCTCTGAAGACTACAGCGTCGCCAGCGCAGCTCT
CTCTAGCGACGGCCGCATCTTCACTGGTGTCAATGTATATCATTTTACTGGGGGACCTTGTGCAGAACTC
GTGGTGCTGGGCACTGCTGCTGCTGCGGCAGCTGGCAACCTGACTTGTATCGTCGCGATCGGAAATGAGA
ACAGGGGCATCTTGAGCCCCTGCGGACGGTGCCGACAGGTGCTTCTCGATCTGCATCCTGGGATCAAAGC
CATAGTGAAGGACAGTGATGGACAGCCGACGGCAGTTGGGATTCGTGAATTGCTGCCCTCTGGTTATGTG
TGGGAGGGCTAACTCGAGTGCCCATTTAGTTGGCTTTTCCCTTGTCTCGTGTCTTTTCCGTGGAAAGGTT
CCCGGAGTAATCTGATGGCACAGCAGGGAGGTGCGCCTGCAGGTTGGTTAGGAAGGGGGGATGATGTAAA
AGAAGAAAATGGGGGGATTCGAGCCCCGCACAGGTCTCTCAAATTGGATGCATAGCTTGAGTATTCTATA
GTGTCACCTAAATAGCTTGGCGTAATCATGGTCATAGCTGTTTCCTGTGTGAAATTGTTATCCGCTCACA
ATTCCACACAACATACGAGCCGGAAGCATAAAGTGTAAAGCCTGGGGTGCCTAATGAGTGAGCTAACTCA
CATTAATTGCGTTGCGCTCACTGCCCGCTTTCCAGTCGGGAAACCTGTCGTGCCAGCTGCATTAATGAAT
CGGCCAACGCGCGGGGAGAGGCGGTTTGCGTATTGGGCGCTCTTCCGCTTCCTCGCTCACTGACTCGCTG
CGCTCGGTCGTTCGGCTGCGGCGAGCGGTATCAGCTCACTCAAAGGCGGTAATACGGTTATCCACAGAAT
CAGGGGATAACGCAGGAAAGAACATGTGAGCAAAAGGCCAGCAAAAGGCCAGGAACCGTAAAAAGGCCGC
GTTGCTGGCGTTTTTCCATAGGCTCCGCCCCCCTGACGAGCATCACAAAAATCGACGCTCAAGTCAGAGG
TGGCGAAACCCGACAGGACTATAAAGATACCAGGCGTTTCCCCCTGGAAGCTCCCTCGTGCGCTCTCCTG
TTCCGACCCTGCCGCTTACCGGATACCTGTCCGCCTTTCTCCCTTCGGGAAGCGTGGCGCTTTCTCATAG
CTCACGCTGTAGGTATCTCAGTTCGGTGTAGGTCGTTCGCTCCAAGCTGGGCTGTGTGCACGAACCCCCC
GTTCAGCCCGACCGCTGCGCCTTATCCGGTAACTATCGTCTTGAGTCCAACCCGGTAAGACACGACTTAT
CGCCACTGGCAGCAGCCACTGGTAACAGGATTAGCAGAGCGAGGTATGTAGGCGGTGCTACAGAGTTCTT
GAAGTGGTGGCCTAACTACGGCTACACTAGAAGAACAGTATTTGGTATCTGCGCTCTGCTGAAGCCAGTT
ACCTTCGGAAAAAGAGTTGGTAGCTCTTGATCCGGCAAACAAACCACCGCTGGTAGCGGTGGTTTTTTTG
TTTGCAAGCAGCAGATTACGCGCAGAAAAAAAGGATCTCAAGAAGATCCTTTGATCTTTTCTACGGGGTC
TGACGCTCAGTGGAACGAAAACTCACGTTAAGGGATTTTGGTCATGAGATTATCAAAAAGGATCTTCACC
TAGATCCTTTTAAATTAAAAATGAAGTTTTAAATCAATCTAAAGTATATATGAGTAAACTTGGTCTGACA
GTTACCAATGCTTAATCAGTGAGGCACCTATCTCAGCGATCTGTCTATTTCGTTCATCCATAGTTGCCTG
ACTCCCCGTCGTGTAGATAATTACGATACGGGAGGGCTTACCATCTGGCCCCAGTGCTGCAATGATACCG
CGAGACCCACGCTCACCGGCTCCAGATTTATCAGCAATAAACCAGCCAGCCGGAAGGGCCGAGCGCAGAA
GTGGTCCTGCAACTTTATCCGCCTCCATCCAGTCTATTAATTGTTGCCGGGAAGCTAGAGTAAGTAGTTC
GCCAGTTAATAGTTTGCGCAACGTTGTTGCCATTGCTACAGGCATCGTGGTGTCACGCTCGTCGTTTGGT
ATGGCTTCATTCAGCTCCGGTTCCCAACGATCAAGGCGAGTTACATGATCCCCCATGTTGTGCAAAAAAG
CGGTTAGCTCCTTCGGTCCTCCGATCGTTGTCAGAAGTAAGTTGGCCGCAGTGTTATCACTCATGGTTAT
GGCAGCACTGCATAATTCTCTTACTGTCATGCCATCCGTAAGATGCTTTTCTGTGACTGGTGAGTACTCA
ACCAAGTCATTCTGAGAATAGTGTATGCGGCGACCGAGTTGCTCTTGCCCGGCGTCAATACGGGATAATA
CCGCGCCACATAGCAGAACTTTAAAAGTGCTCATCATTGGAAAACGTTCTTCGGGGCGAAAACTCTCAAG
GATCTTACCGCTGTTGAGATCCAGTTCGATGTAACCCACTCGTGCACCCAACTGATCTTCAGCATCTTTT
ACTTTCACCAGCGTTTCTGGGTGAGCAAAAACAGGAAGGCAAAATGCCGCAAAAAAGGGAATAAGGGCGA
CACGGAAATGTTGAATACTCATACTCTTCCTTTTTCAATATTATTGAAGCATTTATCAGGGTTATTGTCT
CATGAGCGGATACATATTTGAATGTATTTAGAAAAATAAACAAATAGGGGTTCCGCGCACATTTCCCCGA
AAAGTGCCACCTGATGCGGTGTGAAATACCGCACAGATGCGTAAGGAGAAAATACCGCATCAGGAAATTG
TAAGCGTTAATATTTTGTTAAAATTCGCGTTAAATTTTTGTTAAATCAGCTCATTTTTTAACCAATAGGC
CGAAATCGGCAAAATCCCTTATAAATCAAAAGAATAGACCGAGATAGGGT
[37 nt withheld, positions 4321-4357]
AAAGAACGTGGACTCCAACGTCAAAGG
[49 nt withheld, positions 4385-4433]
T
[91 nt withheld, positions 4435-4525]
G
[98 nt withheld, positions 4527-4624]
ACTTAATGCGCCGCTACAGGGCGCGTCCATTCGCCATTCAGGCTGCGCAACTGTTGGGAAGGGCGATCGG
TGCGGGCCTCTTCGCTATTACGCCAGCTGGCGAAAGGGGGATGTGCTGCAAGGCGATTAAGTTGGGTAAC
GCCAGGGTTTTCCCAGTCACGACGTTGTAAAACGACGGCCAGTGAATTGTAATACGACTCACTATAGGGC
GAATTGGGCCCGTATAATGCAGACCTGCTGCAAGCTAGGGGCACAGCAAGGTCTTCTGAAATTCATGTTT
TTTTTTTTTTT
Features (pLannotate 1.2.2; 14 found; start..end, strand, type, name):
     86..475     +  CDS            bsd: BSD_ASPTE - Experimental evidence at protein level: Swiss-Prot protein existence level 1. Catalyzes the deamination of the cytosine moiety of the antibiotics blasticidin S, cytomycin and acetylblasticidin S. From Aspergillus terreus.
   1370..1759    +  CDS            bsd: BSD_ASPTE - Experimental evidence at protein level: Swiss-Prot protein existence level 1. Catalyzes the deamination of the cytosine moiety of the antibiotics blasticidin S, cytomycin and acetylblasticidin S. From Aspergillus terreus.
   1955..1973    -  promoter       SP6 promoter: promoter for bacteriophage SP6 RNA polymerase
   2015..2031    -  protein_bind   lac operator: The lac repressor binds to the lac operator to inhibit transcription in E. coli. This inhibition can be relieved by adding lactose or isopropyl-β-D-thiogalactopyranoside (IPTG). lac repressor encoded by lacI
   2039..2069    -  promoter       lac promoter: promoter for the E. coli lac operon
   2084..2105    -  protein_bind   CAP binding site: CAP binding activates transcription in the presence of cAMP. E. coli catabolite activator protein
   2118..2210    -  CDS            lacI (fragment): lac repressor; lacI; The lac repressor binds to the lac operator to inhibit transcription in E. coli. This inhibition can be relieved by adding lactose or isopropyl-β-D-thiogalactopyranoside (IPTG).
   2393..2981    -  rep_origin     ori: high-copy-number ColE1/pMB1/pBR322/pUC origin of replication
   3152..4012    -  CDS            AmpR: β-lactamase; bla; confers resistance to ampicillin, carbenicillin, and related antibiotics
   4013..4117    -  promoter       AmpR promoter: bla
   4144..4194    +  misc_feature   bom (fragment): basis of mobility region from pBR322
   4195..4650    -  rep_origin     f1 ori (sequence partly withheld): f1 bacteriophage origin of replication; arrow indicates direction of (+) strand synthesis
   4654..4811    -  CDS            lacZα (fragment): LacZα fragment of β-galactosidase; lacZ fragment
   4814..4832    +  promoter       T7 promoter: promoter for bacteriophage T7 RNA polymerase
