[The description below was written by a language model from this plasmid's Addgene catalogue record and pLannotate feature annotations shown in this document.]
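Description:
pPOTv7-blast-3HA is a PCR-only tagging (pPOT) template plasmid for endogenous gene tagging in Trypanosoma brucei. It is not an expression vector in the usual sense. It serves as a template from which a tagging cassette is amplified, typically with long primers that add homology to the target locus, so that the product integrates into the parasite genome and fuses a tag to the gene of interest. In bacteria it is a 4,915 nt high-copy plasmid carrying a ColE1/pUC-type origin and an AmpR (β-lactamase) gene with its own promoter for ampicillin selection. The backbone also holds remnants of a standard cloning vector: an f1 origin, fragments of lacZα, lacI and bom, the lac promoter/operator with a CAP site, and flanking T7 and SP6 phage promoters.

The recorded insert is a synthetic triple HA epitope cloned between HindIII and BamHI sites, both of which are retained. The feature table does not annotate the HA repeats themselves, nor any trypanosome untranslated or intergenic regions. It does show two separate, same-orientation copies of the blasticidin S deaminase gene (bsd, from Aspergillus terreus), which provides blasticidin selection of tagged parasites. The record does not explain the duplication, although two copies flanking the tag region would fit a design in which one template supports both N- and C-terminal tagging amplicons.

The promoter is listed as "read through", meaning the cassette carries no dedicated promoter and relies on transcription from the endogenous locus after integration. The HA-tagged protein can then be detected with anti-HA antibodies, in line with the protein localization and functional analysis toolkit the plasmid belongs to.
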