Addgene plasmid #221048: pPOTv7-blast-3HA
Purpose: Trypanosoma brucei PCR only tagging (pPOT) vector for endogenous gene tagging
Depositing lab: Samuel Dean. Depositing organization: University of Warwick. Publication: A comprehensive toolkit for protein localization and functional analysis in trypanosomatids. Paterou A, Saez Conde J, Tyc J, Sunter JD, Vaughan S, Gull K, Dean S. Open Biol. 2025 Apr;15(4):240361. doi: 10.1098/rsob.240361. Epub 2025 Apr 2. PubMed 40169015.
Backbone
  Vector backbone: pPOT
  Vector type: Unspecified
Growth in bacteria
  Bacterial resistance: Ampicillin, 100 μg/mL
  Growth temperature: 37°C
  Growth strain: NEB Stable
  Copy number: High Copy
Gene/Insert
  Gene/Insert name: 3xHA epitopes
  Species: Synthetic
  Promoter: read through
  Cloning method: Restriction Enzyme; 5′ cloning site HindIII (not destroyed); 3′ cloning site BamHI (not destroyed)
  Sequencing primers: 5′ cTATGGGTTCTGGTAGTG; 3′ cTTAACTACCCGATCCTG
Terms and licenses: Academic/Nonprofit Terms; Industry Terms: Not Available to Industry
Depositor comments: Please visit https://doi.org/10.1101/2023.04.21.537815 for bioRxiv preprint.
How to cite: pPOTv7-blast-3HA was a gift from Samuel Dean (Addgene plasmid # 221048 ; http://n2t.net/addgene:221048 ; RRID:Addgene_221048)
